Addgene plasmid #183215: pAC11008-pCR8-sgRNA-20xPBS48107
Purpose: Expression cloning vector for sgRNA-20xPBS48107
Depositing lab: Albert Cheng. Depositing organization: Jackson Laboratory. Publication: CRISPR-mediated multiplexed live cell imaging of nonrepetitive genomic loci with one guide RNA per locus. Clow PA, Du M, Jillette N, Taghbalout A, Zhu JJ, Cheng AW. Nat Commun. 2022 Apr 6;13(1):1871. doi: 10.1038/s41467-022-29343-z. PubMed 35387989.
Backbone
  Vector backbone: pCR8GWTOPO
  Backbone manufacturer: Invitrogen
  Vector type: Mammalian Expression, CRISPR
Growth in bacteria
  Bacterial resistance: Chloramphenicol and Spectinomycin, 25 & 50 μg/mL
  Growth temperature: 30°C
  Growth strain: ccdB Survival
  Copy number: Unknown
Gene/Insert
  Gene/Insert name: sgRNA-20xPBS48107
  Species: Synthetic
Terms and licenses: Academic/Nonprofit Terms; Industry Terms: Not Available to Industry
Depositor comments: Please visit https://www.biorxiv.org/content/10.1101/2020.03.03.974923v2.full for bioRxiv preprint.
How to cite: pAC11008-pCR8-sgRNA-20xPBS48107 was a gift from Albert Cheng (Addgene plasmid # 183215)
