[The description below was written by a language model from this plasmid's Addgene catalogue record and pLannotate feature annotations shown in this document.]
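Description:
pAC11008-pCR8-sgRNA-20xPBS48107 is a 4,887 nt Gateway entry-type cloning vector built on the Invitrogen pCR8/GW/TOPO backbone and catalogued for mammalian expression and CRISPR applications. It replicates in E. coli from a high-copy ColE1/pUC-type origin. The backbone carries the aadA spectinomycin/streptomycin resistance gene, along with rrnB T1 and T2 terminators and a T7 promoter flanking the cloning region. Small lacI, lacZα and gentamicin-resistance fragments are annotated but appear to be remnants.

The payload lies between attL1 and attL2 sites, so the whole cassette can be moved into a destination vector by an LR recombination reaction. Within it, a human U6 RNA polymerase III promoter is followed by a reverse-oriented stuffer containing ccdB, a ccdA fragment and a chloramphenicol acetyltransferase gene with its cat and lac UV5 promoters. Downstream of the stuffer is an S. pyogenes Cas9 guide scaffold, annotated as a tracrRNA fragment. This layout suggests that a user-supplied spacer replaces the ccdB/CmR stuffer, with loss of the toxic gene providing counter-selection, although the record does not describe the cloning sites. The presence of ccdB explains the need for a ccdB-tolerant strain and the dual chloramphenicol and spectinomycin selection.

The synthetic insert is an sgRNA scaffold carrying 20 copies of the PBS48107 motif. The array itself is not annotated; it presumably occupies the unannotated stretch between the scaffold and attL2, though that interval looks short for 20 copies. The record does not define the motif, but the associated publication concerns multiplexed live-cell imaging of nonrepetitive genomic loci with a single guide RNA per locus. This fits a role for the repeats in recruiting many labelled RNA-binding proteins to one Cas9-targeted site.
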