Features (pLannotate 1.2.2; 18 found; start..end, strand, type, name):
    121..213     +  CDS            lacI (fragment): lac repressor; lacI; The lac repressor binds to the lac operator to inhibit transcription in E. coli. This inhibition can be relieved by adding lactose or isopropyl-β-D-thiogalactopyranoside (IPTG).
    268..295     -  terminator     rrnB T2 terminator: transcription terminator T2 from the E. coli rrnB gene
    387..473     -  terminator     rrnB T1 terminator: Escherichia coli rrnB; transcription terminator T1 from the E. coli rrnB gene
    517..553     -  CDS            lacZα (fragment): LacZα fragment of β-galactosidase; lacZ fragment
    569..668     +  protein_bind   attL1: mutant version of attL; recombination site for the Gateway® LR reaction LR Clonase™
    683..923     +  promoter       U6 promoter: RNA polymerase III promoter for human U6 snRNA
    983..1285    -  CDS            ccdB: CCDB_ECOLI - Also known as G, letB, letD. Experimental evidence at protein level: Swiss-Prot protein existence level 1. Toxic component of a type II toxin-antitoxin (TA) system, functioning in plasmid maintainence. Responsible for the post- segregational killing (PSK) of plasmid-free cells, also referred to as a plasmid addiction system. Half-life of over 2 hours. Cell killing by CcdB is accompanied by filamentation, defects in chromosome and plasmid segregation, defects in cell division, formation of anucleate cells, decreased DNA synthesis and plasmid loss. Interferes with the activity of DN
   1290..1448    -  CDS            ccdA (fragment): CCDA_ECO57 - Also known as H, letA. Experimental evidence at protein level: Swiss-Prot protein existence level 1. Antitoxin component of a type II toxin-antitoxin (TA) system which inhibits the post-segregational killing (PSK) of plasmid-free cells, also referred to as a plasmid addiction system. Binds to and blocks the activity of CcdB; will also remove bound CcdB protein from the CcdB-GyrA complex by forming a CcdA-CcdB complex, a process termed rejuvenation. Functions as a transcriptional corepressor for the ccdAB operon, repression also requires CcdB (By similarity). From Escherichia coli
   1627..2286    -  CDS            CmR: chloramphenicol acetyltransferase; cat; confers resistance to chloramphenicol
   2287..2316    -  promoter       cat promoter (fragment): promoter of the E. coli cat gene encoding chloramphenicol acetyltransferase
   2340..2370    -  promoter       lac UV5 promoter: E. coli lac promoter with an "up" mutation
   2421..2488    +  misc_RNA       tracrRNA (fragment): trans-activating CRISPR RNA for the Streptococcus pyogenes CRISPR/Cas9 system
   2766..2865    -  protein_bind   attL2: mutant version of attL; recombination site for the Gateway® LR reaction LR Clonase™
   2883..2901    -  promoter       T7 promoter: promoter for bacteriophage T7 RNA polymerase
   3091..3114    +  promoter       Pc promoter (fragment): intI1 (promoter lies within the coding sequence); class 1 integron promoter
   3290..3346    +  CDS            GmR (fragment): gentamycin acetyltransferase; aacC1; confers resistance to gentamycin
   3353..4144    +  CDS            SmR: aminoglycoside adenylyltransferase (Murphy, 1985); aadA; confers resistance to spectinomycin and streptomycin
   4237..4825    +  rep_origin     ori: high-copy-number ColE1/pMB1/pBR322/pUC origin of replication
>Addgene plasmid #183215 | pAC11008-pCR8-sgRNA-20xPBS48107 | addgene full sequence | sequence record 360237 | Addgene NGS Result
CTTTCCTGCGTTATCCCCTGATTCTGTGGATAACCGTATTACCGCCTTTGAGTGAGCTGATACCGCTCGC
CGCAGCCGAACGACCGAGCGCAGCGAGTCAGTGAGCGAGGAAGCGGAAGAGCGCCCAATACGCAAACCGC
CTCTCCCCGCGCGTTGGCCGATTCATTAATGCAGCTGGCACGACAGGTTTCCCGACTGGAAAGCGGGCAG
TGAGCGCAACGCAATTAATACGCGTACCGCTAGCCAGGAAGAGTTTGTAGAAACGCAAAAAGGCCATCCG
TCAGGATGGCCTTCTGCTTAGTTTGATGCCTGGCAGTTTATGGCGGGCGTCCTGCCCGCCACCCTCCGGG
CCGTTGCTTCACAACGATCAAATCCGCTCCCGGCGGATTTGTCCTACTCAGGAGAGCGTTCACCGACAAA
CAACAGATAAAACGAAAGGCCCAGTATTCCGACTGAGCCTTTCGTTTTATTTGATGCCTGGCAGTTCCCT
ACTCTCGCGTTAACGCTAGCATGGATGTTTTCCCAGTCACGACGTTGTAAAACGACGGCCAGTCTTAAGC
TCGGGCCCCAAATAATGATTTTATTTTGACTGATAGTGACCTGTTCGTTGCAACAAATTGATGAGCAATG
CTTTTTTATAATGCCAACTTTGTACAAAAAAGCAGGCTCCGAATTCACCGGTGAGGGCCTATTTCCCATG
ATTCCTTCATATTTGCATATACGATACAAGGCTGTTAGAGAGATAATTGGAATTAATTTGACTGTAAACA
CAAAGATATTAGTACAAAATACGTGACGTAGAAAGTAATAATTTCTTGGGTAGTTTGCAGTTTTAAAATT
ATGTTTTAAAATGGACTATCATATGCTTACCGTAACTTGAAAGTATTTCGATTTCTTGGCTTTATATATC
TTGTGGAAAGGACGAAACACCGGGTCTTCGTCGACCTGCAGACTGGCTGTGTATAAGGGAGCCTGACATT
TATATTCCCCAGAACATCAGGTTAATGGCGTTTTTGATGTCATTTTCGCGGTGGCTGAGATCAGCCACTT
CTTCCCCGATAACGGACACCGGCACACTGGCCATATCGGTGGTCATCATGCGCCAGCTTTCATCCCCGAT
ATGCACCACCGGGTAAAGTTCACGGGAGACTTTATCTGACAGCAGACGTGCACTGGCCAGGGGGATCACC
ATCCGTCGCCCGGGCGTGTCAATAATATCACTCTGTACATCCACAAACAGACGATAACGGCTCTCTCTTT
TATAGGTGTAAACCTTAAACTGCATTTCACCAGCCCCTGTTCTCGTCAGCAAAAGAGCCGTTCATTTCAA
TAAACCGGGCGACCTCAGCCATCCCTTCCTGATTTTCCGCTTTCCAGCGTTCGGCACGCAGACGACGGGC
TTCATTCTGCATGGTTGTGCTTACCAGACCGGAGATATTGACATCATATATGCCTTGAGCAACTGATAGC
TGTCGCTGTCAACTGTCACTGTAATACGCTGCTTCATAGCATACCTCTTTTTTACATACTTCGGGTATAC
ATATCAGTATATATTCTTATACCGCAAAAATCAGCGCGCAAATACGCATACTGTTATCTGGCTTTTAGTA
AGCCGGATCCAGATCTTTACGCCCCGCCCTGCCACTCATCGCAGTACTGTTGTAATTCATTAAGCATTCT
GCCGACATGGAAGCCATCACAAACGGCATGATGAACCTGAATCGCCAGCGGCATCAGCACCTTGTCGCCT
TGCGTATAATATTTGCCCATGGTGAAAACGGGGGCGAAGAAGTTGTTCATATTGGCCACGTTTAAATCAA
AACTGGTGAAACTCACCCAGGGATTGGCTGAGACGAAAAACATATTCTCAATAAACCCTTTAGGGAAATA
GGCCAGGTTTTCACCGTAACACGCCACATCTTGCGAATATATGTGTAGAAACTGCCGGAAATCGTCGTGG
TATTCACTCCAGAGCGATGAAAACGTTTCAGTTTGCTCATGGAAAACGGTGTAACAAGGGTGAACACTAT
CCCATATCACCAGCTCACCGTCTTTCATTGCCATACGGAATTCCGGATGAGCATTCATCAGGCGGGCAAG
AATGTGAATAAAGGCCGGATAAAACTTGTGCTTATTTTTCTTTACGGTCTTTAAAAAGGCCGTAATATCC
AGCTGAACGGTCTGGTTATAGGTACATTGAGCAACTGACTGAAATGCCTCAAAATGTTCTTTACGATGCC
ATTGGGATATATCAACGGTGGTATATCCAGTGATTTTTTTCTCCATTTTAGCTTCCTTAGCTCCTGAAAA
TCTCGACGGATCCTAACTCAAAATCCACACATTATACGAGCCGGAAGCATAAAGTGTAAAGCCTGGGGTG
CCTAATGCGGCCGCGAAGACCTGTTTAAGAGCTATGCTGGAAACAGCATAGCAAGTTTAAATAAGGCTAG
TCCGTTATCAACTTGAAAAAGTGGCACCGAGTCGGTGCCAATTGGGTCTCCAGATTGGTTGTGGCCTGGT
TGTGGCCTGGTTGTGGCCTGGTTGTGGCCTGGTTGTGAGATTGGTTGTGGCCTGGTTGTGGCCTGGTTGT
GGCCTGGTTGTGGCCTGGTTGTGAGATTGGTTGTGGCCTGGTTGTGGCCTGGTTGTGGCCTGGTTGTGGC
CTGGTTGTGAGATTGGTTGTGGCCTGGTTGTGGCCTGGTTGTGGCCTGGTTGTGGCCTGGTTGTGAGATC
TTTTTTTGTTTTGGCGCGCCTTAATTAAGAATTCGACCCAGCTTTCTTGTACAAAGTTGGCATTATAAAA
AATAATTGCTCATCAATTTGTTGCAACGAACAGGTCACTATCAGTCAAAATAAAATCATTATTTGCCATC
CAGCTGATATCCCCTATAGTGAGTCGTATTACATGGTCATAGCTGTTTCCTGGCAGCTCTGGCCCGTGTC
TCAAAATCTCTGATGTTACATTGCACAAGATAAAAATATATCATCATGCCTCCTCTAGACCAGCCAGGAC
AGAAATGCCTCGACTTCGCTGCTACCCAAGGTTGCCGGGTGACGCACACCGTGGAAACGGATGAAGGCAC
GAACCCAGTGGACATAAGCCTGTTCGGTTCGTAAGCTGTAATGCAAGTAGCGTATGCGCTCACGCAACTG
GTCCAGAACCTTGACCGAACGCAGCGGTGGTAACGGCGCAGTGGCGGTTTTCATGGCTTGTTATGACTGT
TTTTTTGGGGTACAGTCTATGCCTCGGGCATCCAAGCAGCAAGCGCGTTACGCCGTGGGTCGATGTTTGA
TGTTATGGAGCAGCAACGATGTTACGCAGCAGGGCAGTCGCCCTAAAACAAAGTTAAACATTATGAGGGA
AGCGGTGATCGCCGAAGTATCGACTCAACTATCAGAGGTAGTTGGCGTCATCGAGCGCCATCTCGAACCG
ACGTTGCTGGCCGTACATTTGTACGGCTCCGCAGTGGATGGCGGCCTGAAGCCACACAGTGATATTGATT
TGCTGGTTACGGTGACCGTAAGGCTTGATGAAACAACGCGGCGAGCTTTGATCAACGACCTTTTGGAAAC
TTCGGCTTCCCCTGGAGAGAGCGAGATTCTCCGCGCTGTAGAAGTCACCATTGTTGTGCACGACGACATC
ATTCCGTGGCGTTATCCAGCTAAGCGCGAACTGCAATTTGGAGAATGGCAGCGCAATGACATTCTTGCAG
GTATCTTCGAGCCAGCCACGATCGACATTGATCTGGCTATCTTGCTGACAAAAGCAAGAGAACATAGCGT
TGCCTTGGTAGGTCCAGCGGCGGAGGAACTCTTTGATCCGGTTCCTGAACAGGATCTATTTGAGGCGCTA
AATGAAACCTTAACGCTATGGAACTCGCCGCCCGACTGGGCTGGCGATGAGCGAAATGTAGTGCTTACGT
TGTCCCGCATTTGGTACAGCGCAGTAACCGGCAAAATCGCGCCGAAGGATGTCGCTGCCGACTGGGCAAT
GGAGCGCCTGCCGGCCCAGTATCAGCCCGTCATACTTGAAGCTAGACAGGCTTATCTTGGACAAGAAGAA
GATCGCTTGGCCTCGCGCGCAGATCAGTTGGAAGAATTTGTCCACTACGTGAAAGGCGAGATCACCAAGG
TAGTCGGCAAATAACCCTCGAGCCACCCATGACCAAAATCCCTTAACGTGAGTTACGCGTCGTTCCACTG
AGCGTCAGACCCCGTAGAAAAGATCAAAGGATCTTCTTGAGATCCTTTTTTTCTGCGCGTAATCTGCTGC
TTGCAAACAAAAAAACCACCGCTACCAGCGGTGGTTTGTTTGCCGGATCAAGAGCTACCAACTCTTTTTC
CGAAGGTAACTGGCTTCAGCAGAGCGCAGATACCAAATACTGTTCTTCTAGTGTAGCCGTAGTTAGGCCA
CCACTTCAAGAACTCTGTAGCACCGCCTACATACCTCGCTCTGCTAATCCTGTTACCAGTGGCTGCTGCC
AGTGGCGATAAGTCGTGTCTTACCGGGTTGGACTCAAGACGATAGTTACCGGATAAGGCGCAGCGGTCGG
GCTGAACGGGGGGTTCGTGCACACAGCCCAGCTTGGAGCGAACGACCTACACCGAACTGAGATACCTACA
GCGTGAGCTATGAGAAAGCGCCACGCTTCCCGAAGGGAGAAAGGCGGACAGGTATCCGGTAAGCGGCAGG
GTCGGAACAGGAGAGCGCACGAGGGAGCTTCCAGGGGGAAACGCCTGGTATCTTTATAGTCCTGTCGGGT
TTCGCCACCTCTGACTTGAGCGTCGATTTTTGTGATGCTCGTCAGGGGGGCGGAGCCTATGGAAAAACGC
CAGCAACGCGGCCTTTTTACGGTTCCTGGCCTTTTGCTGGCCTTTTGCTCACATGTT
